>Addgene plasmid #67629 | dmBACCS2VL-IRES-dOrai | depositor full sequence | sequence record 120691 | dmBACCS2VL-IRES-dOrai sequence 7807 bps
TAGTTATTAATAGTAATCAATTACGGGGTCATTAGTTCATAGCCCATATATGGAGTTCCGCGTTACATAA
CTTACGGTAAATGGCCCGCCTGGCTGACCGCCCAACGACCCCCGCCCATTGACGTCAATAATGACGTATG
TTCCCATAGTAACGCCAATAGGGACTTTCCATTGACGTCAATGGGTGGAGTATTTACGGTAAACTGCCCA
CTTGGCAGTACATCAAGTGTATCATATGCCAAGTACGCCCCCTATTGACGTCAATGACGGTAAATGGCCC
GCCTGGCATTATGCCCAGTACATGACCTTATGGGACTTTCCTACTTGGCAGTACATCTACGTATTAGTCA
TCGCTATTACCATGGTGATGCGGTTTTGGCAGTACATCAATGGGCGTGGATAGCGGTTTGACTCACGGGG
ATTTCCAAGTCTCCACCCCATTGACGTCAATGGGAGTTTGTTTTGGCACCAAAATCAACGGGACTTTCCA
AAATGTCGTAACAACTCCGCCCCATTGACGCAAATGGGCGGTAGGCGTGTACGGTGGGAGGTCTATATAA
GCAGAGCTGGTTTAGTGAACCGTCAGATCCGCTAGCCTCGAGGCCACCATGGGACCGGTCGGAGGAAGCG
GTGGATCTTTGGCTACTACACTTGAACGTATTGAGAAGAACTTTCTCATTACTGACCCAAGATTGCCAGA
TAATCCCATTATATTCGCGTCCGATAGTTTCTTGCAGTTGACAGAATATAGCCGTGAAGAAATTTTGGGA
AGAAACTGCAGGTTTCTACAAGGTCCTGAAACTGATCGCGCGACAGTGAGAAAAATTAGAGATGCCATAG
ATAACCAAACAGAGGTCACTGTTCAGCTGATTAATTATACAAAGAGTGGTAAAAAGTTCTGGAACCTCTT
TCACTTGCAGCCTATGCGAGATCAGAAGGGAGATGTCCAGTACTTTATTGGGGTTCAGTTGGATGGAACT
GAGCATGTCCGAGATGCTGCCGAGAGAGAGGGAGTCATGCTGATTAAGAAAACTGCAGAAAATCTGCAAT
CATGGCTTCAATACACATATGAACTAGAAAGTAAGAATCATCAGAAGAAGCGCACGTCGGCTGAGAAGCA
GCTACAGTCGGCCAGAGAGGCTTGTGAGAAATTGCGTAAGAAACGGTCAAGTTTGGTGGGTGCGTTCGTT
TCCACGCACGGAAAGAGTATTGATGATGTGGATCGGTCGATTGTTGAGGCACGGAATGCCCTCGGAGATG
TAACAAACGAGCTGCAAGAACGACTGCATCGCTGGAAGCAAATCGAGACGTGCCTTGGCTTAAACATTGT
GAACAACAATGGTCTGCCCGGAGGATCCGGAGGAAGTGGAGGAGGTATCCTGCAGTCTCGGGGTGGCAGT
GGTGGTTCAGGCGGTTCTGGATCTTTGGCTACTACACTTGAACGTATTGAGAAGAACTTTCTCATTACTG
ACCCAAGATTGCCAGATAATCCCATTATATTCGCGTCCGATAGTTTCTTGCAGTTGACAGAATATAGCCG
TGAAGAAATTTTGGGAAGAAACTGCAGGTTTCTACAAGGTCCTGAAACTGATCGCGCGACAGTGAGAAAA
ATTAGAGATGCCATAGATAACCAAACAGAGGTCACTGTTCAGCTGATTAATTATACAAAGAGTGGTAAAA
AGTTCTGGAACCTCTTTCACTTGCAGCCTATGCGAGATCAGAAGGGAGATGTCCAGTACTTTATTGGGGT
TCAGTTGGATGGAACTGAGCATGTCCGAGATGCTGCCGAGAGAGAGGGAGTCATGCTGATTAAGAAAACT
GCAGAAAATCTGCAATCATGGCTTCAATACACATATGAACTAGAAAGTAAGAATCATCAGAAGAAGCGCA
CGTCGGCTGAGAAGCAGCTACAGTCGGCCAGAGAGGCTTGTGAGAAATTGCGTAAGAAACGGTCAAGTTT
GGTGGGTGCGTTCGTTTCCACGCACGGAAAGAGTATTGATGATGTGGATCGGTCGATTGTTGAGGCACGG
AATGCCCTCGGAGATGTAACAAACGAGCTGCAAGAACGACTGCATCGCTGGAAGCAAATCGAGACGTGCC
TTGGCTTAAACATTGTGAACAACAATGGTCTGCCCGGCGGCTCTGGAGGTAGCGGACTAGTTTGAGTCGA
GCCGCGGCAATTCCGCCCCTCTCCCTCCCCCCCCCCTAACGTTACTGGCCGAAGCCGCTTGGAATAAGGC
CGGTGTGCGTTTGTCTATATGTTATTTTCCACCATATTGCCGTCTTTTGGCAATGTGAGGGCCCGGAAAC
CTGGCCCTGTCTTCTTGACGAGCATTCCTAGGGGTCTTTCCCCTCTCGCCAAAGGAATGCAAGGTCTGTT
GAATGTCGTGAAGGAAGCAGTTCCTCTGGAAGCTTCTTGAAGACAAACAACGTCTGTAGCGACCCTTTGC
AGGCAGCGGAACCCCCCACCTGGCAACAGGTGCCTCTGCGGCCAAAAGCCACGTGTATAAGATACACCTG
CAAAGGCGGCACAACCCCAGTGCCACGTTGTGAGTTGGATAGTTGTGGAAAGAGTCAAATGGCTCTCCTC
AAGCGTATTCAACAAGGGGCTGAAGGATGCCCAGAAGGTACCCCATTGTATGGGATCTGATCTGGGGCCT
CGGTGCACATGCTTTACATGTGTTTAGTCGAGGTTAAAAAAACGTCTAGGCCCCCCGAACCACGGGGACG
TGGTTTTCCTTTGAAAAACACGATGATAATATGTCTGTGTGGACCACGGCCAACAATTCGGGCCTAGAGA
CGCCAACAAAGTCGCCGATCACGTCGTCGGTTCCGCGGGCATCGAGAAGTTCTGCGGTGATCACCACTGG
AAATCACCAGCAGCACCACTTCCAGCACGTTGTGGCCGCCGCCGTTGCAGCCGCCACTTCAGTGGCCACC
GGTCATCAGTTCCAGCAGCAGTTCCCGCTGCACGCACATCCGCATCCGCATCCACAGCACCACAGCAACA
GTCCCACGGGTAGCGGCAGCAACAGCAACAACAGCGCAGGTTTCCAGCGCACCAGCATCAGCAACTCGCT
GCTGCAGTTCCCGCCGCCCCCGCCCCCTTCCTCACAGAACCAGGCGAAGCCGCGCGGACACCATCGCACC
GCCAGCAGCAGCATGTCGCAATCCGGCGAGGATCTCCACTCGCCCACCTACCTGTCCTGGCGGAAGCTCC
AGCTTAGTCGGGCCAAGCTAAAGGCATCCAGCAAGACGTCCGCCCTGCTCTCCGGATTCGCCATGGTGGC
GATGGTGGAGGTGCAACTGGATCACGATACGAATGTACCACCGGGCATGCTGATAGCCTTCGCCATCTGC
ACCACCCTCCTGGTGGCGGTGCACATGCTGGCCCTGATGATCAGCACCTGTATCCTGCCAAATATTGAGA
CGGTGTGTAATTTGCATAGTATTTCCCTGGTCCACGAATCGCCACACGAGCGTCTCCATTGGTACATTGA
AACGGCGTGGGCATTCTCCACGCTGCTGGGACTCATACTCTTTCTACTGGAGATAGCCATCCTGTGCTGG
GTGAAATTCTATGACCTAAGTCCGCCGGCGGCTTGGTCAGCGTGTGTGGTCCTCATACCGGTGATGATCA
TCTTTATGGCCTTCGCCATTCACTTCTATCGCTCCCTGGTGTCGCACAAATATGAGGTGACAGTCTCGGG
CATCCGTGAGCTGGAGATGCTCAAGGAGCAGATGGAGCAGGATCATTTGGAGCATCACAATAACATACGA
AATAATGGCATGAACTATGGCGCATCCGGGGACATTGTCTAGGTCGACGGTACCGCGGGCCCGGGATCTA
AGCTTATCGATAATCAACCTCTGGATTACAAAATTTGTGAAAGATTGACTGGTATTCTTAACTATGTTGC
TCCTTTTACGCTATGTGGATACGCTGCTTTAATGCCTTTGTATCATGCTATTGCTTCCCGTATGGCTTTC
ATTTTCTCCTCCTTGTATAAATCCTGGTTGCTGTCTCTTTATGAGGAGTTGTGGCCCGTTGTCAGGCAAC
GTGGCGTGGTGTGCACTGTGTTTGCTGACGCAACCCCCACTGGTTGGGGCATTGCCACCACCTGTCAGCT
CCTTTCCGGGACTTTCGCTTTCCCCCTCCCTATTGCCACGGCGGAACTCATCGCCGCCTGCCTTGCCCGC
TGCTGGACAGGGGCTCGGCTGTTGGGCACTGACAATTCCGTGGTGTTGTCGGGGAAATCATCGTCCTTTC
CTTGGCTGCTCGCCTGTGTTGCCACCTGGATTCTGCGCGGGACGTCCTTCTGCTACGTCCCTTCGGCCCT
CAATCCAGCGGACCTTCCTTCCCGCGGCCTGCTGCCGGCTCTGCGGCCTCTTCCGCGTCTTCGCCTTCGC
CCTCAGACGAGTCGGATCTCCCTTTGGGCCGCCTCCCCGCATCGATACCGTGGATCGATCCACCGGATCT
AGATAACTGATCATAATCAGCCATACCACATTTGTAGAGGTTTTACTTGCTTTAAAAAACCTCCCACACC
TCCCCCTGAACCTGAAACATAAAATGAATGCAATTGTTGTTGTTAACTTGTTTATTGCAGCTTATAATGG
TTACAAATAAAGCAATAGCATCACAAATTTCACAAATAAAGCATTTTTTTCACTGCATTCTAGTTGTGGT
TTGTCCAAACTCATCAATGTATCTTAACGCGTAAATTGTAAGCGTTAATATTTTGTTAAAATTCGCGTTA
AATTTTTGTTAAATCAGCTCATTTTTTAACCAATAGGCCGAAATCGGCAAAATCCCTTATAAATCAAAAG
AATAGACCGAGATAGGGT
[37 nt withheld, positions 4849-4885]
AAAGAACGTGGACTCCAACGTCAAAGG
[49 nt withheld, positions 4913-4961]
T
[91 nt withheld, positions 4963-5053]
G
[124 nt withheld, positions 5055-5178]
CAGGTGGCACTTTTCGGGGAAATGTGCGCGGAACCCCTATTTGTTTATTTTTCTAAATACATTCAAATAT
GTATCCGCTCATGAGACAATAACCCTGATAAATGCTTCAATAATATTGAAAAAGGAAGAGTCCTGAGGCG
GAAAGAACCAGCTGTGGAATGTGTGTCAGTTAGGGTGTGGAAAGTCCCCAGGCTCCCCAGCAGGCAGAAG
TATGCAAAGCATGCATCTCAATTAGTCAGCAACCAGGTGTGGAAAGTCCCCAGGCTCCCCAGCAGGCAGA
AGTATGCAAAGCATGCATCTCAATTAGTCAGCAACCATAGTCCCGCCCCTAACTCCGCCCATCCCGCCCC
TAACTCCGCCCAGTTCCGCCCATTCTCCGCCCCATGGCTGACTAATTTTTTTTATTTATGCAGAGGCCGA
GGCCGCCTCGGCCTCTGAGCTATTCCAGAAGTAGTGAGGAGGCTTTTTTGGAGGCCTAGGCTTTTGCAAA
GATCGATCAAGAGACAGGATGAGGATCGTTTCGCATGATTGAACAAGATGGATTGCACGCAGGTTCTCCG
GCCGCTTGGGTGGAGAGGCTATTCGGCTATGACTGGGCACAACAGACAATCGGCTGCTCTGATGCCGCCG
TGTTCCGGCTGTCAGCGCAGGGGCGCCCGGTTCTTTTTGTCAAGACCGACCTGTCCGGTGCCCTGAATGA
ACTGCAAGACGAGGCAGCGCGGCTATCGTGGCTGGCCACGACGGGCGTTCCTTGCGCAGCTGTGCTCGAC
GTTGTCACTGAAGCGGGAAGGGACTGGCTGCTATTGGGCGAAGTGCCGGGGCAGGATCTCCTGTCATCTC
ACCTTGCTCCTGCCGAGAAAGTATCCATCATGGCTGATGCAATGCGGCGGCTGCATACGCTTGATCCGGC
TACCTGCCCATTCGACCACCAAGCGAAACATCGCATCGAGCGAGCACGTACTCGGATGGAAGCCGGTCTT
GTCGATCAGGATGATCTGGACGAAGAGCATCAGGGGCTCGCGCCAGCCGAACTGTTCGCCAGGCTCAAGG
CGAGCATGCCCGACGGCGAGGATCTCGTCGTGACCCATGGCGATGCCTGCTTGCCGAATATCATGGTGGA
AAATGGCCGCTTTTCTGGATTCATCGACTGTGGCCGGCTGGGTGTGGCGGACCGCTATCAGGACATAGCG
TTGGCTACCCGTGATATTGCTGAAGAGCTTGGCGGCGAATGGGCTGACCGCTTCCTCGTGCTTTACGGTA
TCGCCGCTCCCGATTCGCAGCGCATCGCCTTCTATCGCCTTCTTGACGAGTTCTTCTGAGCGGGACTCTG
GGGTTCGAAATGACCGACCAAGCGACGCCCAACCTGCCATCACGAGATTTCGATTCCACCGCCGCCTTCT
ATGAAAGGTTGGGCTTCGGAATCGTTTTCCGGGACGCCGGCTGGATGATCCTCCAGCGCGGGGATCTCAT
GCTGGAGTTCTTCGCCCACCCTAGGGGGAGGCTAACTGAAACACGGAAGGAGACAATACCGGAAGGAACC
CGCGCTATGACGGCAATAAAAAGACAGAATAAAACGCACGGTGTTGGGTCGTTTGTTCATAAACGCGGGG
TTCGGTCCCAGGGCTGGCACTCTGTCGATACCCCACCGAGACCCCATTGGGGCCAATACGCCCGCGTTTC
TTCCTTTTCCCCACCCCACCCCCCAAGTTCGGGTGAAGGCCCAGGGCTCGCAGCCAACGTCGGGGCGGCA
GGCCCTGCCATAGCCTCAGGTTACTCATATATACTTTAGATTGATTTAAAACTTCATTTTTAATTTAAAA
GGATCTAGGTGAAGATCCTTTTTGATAATCTCATGACCAAAATCCCTTAACGTGAGTTTTCGTTCCACTG
AGCGTCAGACCCCGTAGAAAAGATCAAAGGATCTTCTTGAGATCCTTTTTTTCTGCGCGTAATCTGCTGC
TTGCAAACAAAAAAACCACCGCTACCAGCGGTGGTTTGTTTGCCGGATCAAGAGCTACCAACTCTTTTTC
CGAAGGTAACTGGCTTCAGCAGAGCGCAGATACCAAATACTGTCCTTCTAGTGTAGCCGTAGTTAGGCCA
CCACTTCAAGAACTCTGTAGCACCGCCTACATACCTCGCTCTGCTAATCCTGTTACCAGTGGCTGCTGCC
AGTGGCGATAAGTCGTGTCTTACCGGGTTGGACTCAAGACGATAGTTACCGGATAAGGCGCAGCGGTCGG
GCTGAACGGGGGGTTCGTGCACACAGCCCAGCTTGGAGCGAACGACCTACACCGAACTGAGATACCTACA
GCGTGAGCTATGAGAAAGCGCCACGCTTCCCGAAGGGAGAAAGGCGGACAGGTATCCGGTAAGCGGCAGG
GTCGGAACAGGAGAGCGCACGAGGGAGCTTCCAGGGGGAAACGCCTGGTATCTTTATAGTCCTGTCGGGT
TTCGCCACCTCTGACTTGAGCGTCGATTTTTGTGATGCTCGTCAGGGGGGCGGAGCCTATGGAAAAACGC
CAGCAACGCGGCCTTTTTACGGTTCCTGGCCTTTTGCTGGCCTTTTGCTCACATGTTCTTTCCTGCGTTA
TCCCCTGATTCTGTGGATAACCGTATTACCGCCATGCAT
Features (pLannotate 1.2.2; 20 found; start..end, strand, type, name):
     61..364     +  enhancer       CMV enhancer: human cytomegalovirus immediate early enhancer
    365..568     +  promoter       CMV promoter: human cytomegalovirus (CMV) immediate early promoter
    660..977     +  CDS            miniSOG: miniSOG is a basic (constitutively fluorescent) cyan fluorescent protein published in 2011, derived from Arabidopsis thaliana. It requires the cofactor flavin for fluorescence.
   1044..1397    +  CDS            Stim (fragment): STIM_DROME - Experimental evidence at protein level: Swiss-Prot protein existence level 1. Plays a role in mediating Ca(2+) influx following depletion of intracellular Ca(2+) stores. From Drosophila melanogaster (Fruit fly).
   1446..1763    +  CDS            miniSOG: miniSOG is a basic (constitutively fluorescent) cyan fluorescent protein published in 2011, derived from Arabidopsis thaliana. It requires the cofactor flavin for fluorescence.
   1830..2135    +  CDS            Stim (fragment): STIM_DROME - Experimental evidence at protein level: Swiss-Prot protein existence level 1. Plays a role in mediating Ca(2+) influx following depletion of intracellular Ca(2+) stores. From Drosophila melanogaster (Fruit fly).
   2186..2759    +  misc_feature   IRES: internal ribosome entry site (IRES) of the encephalomyocarditis virus (EMCV)
   2761..3819    +  CDS            Orai: CRCM1_DROME - Also known as CRACM1 From Drosophila melanogaster (Fruit fly).
   3823..3848    +  misc_feature   MCS (fragment): multiple cloning site
   3862..4450    +  misc_feature   WPRE: woodchuck hepatitis virus posttranscriptional regulatory element
   4488..4572    +  CDS            large T antigen (fragment): large T antigen from SV40 (simian virus 40)
   4595..4716    +  polyA_signal   SV40 poly(A) signal: SV40 polyadenylation signal
   4750..5178    -  rep_origin     f1 ori (sequence partly withheld): f1 bacteriophage origin of replication; arrow indicates direction of (+) strand synthesis
   5205..5309    +  promoter       AmpR promoter: bla
   5311..5668    +  promoter       SV40 promoter: SV40 enhancer and early promoter
   5703..6497    +  CDS            NeoR/KanR: aminoglycoside phosphotransferase from Tn5; aph(3')-II (or nptII); confers resistance to neomycin, kanamycin, and G418 (Geneticin®)
   6518..6670    +  CDS            ble (fragment): BLE_KLEPN - Experimental evidence at protein level: Swiss-Prot protein existence level 1. Binding protein with a strong affinity to the bleomycin family of antibiotics. Binds to CL990; an antimitotic-antibiotic compound. From Klebsiella pneumoniae.
   6729..6776    +  polyA_signal   HSV TK poly(A) signal: herpes simplex virus thymidine kinase polyadenylation signal (Cole and Stacy, 1985)
   6867..6883    -  polyA_signal   bGH poly(A) signal (fragment): bovine growth hormone polyadenylation signal
   7105..7693    +  rep_origin     ori: high-copy-number ColE1/pMB1/pBR322/pUC origin of replication
