[The description below was written by a language model from this plasmid's Addgene catalogue record and pLannotate feature annotations shown in this document.]
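Description:
dmBACCS2VL-IRES-dOrai is a mammalian expression plasmid of about 7.8 kb built on pWPRE/C1, a pEGFP-C1 derivative from which EGFP was removed and into which a woodchuck hepatitis virus posttranscriptional regulatory element (WPRE) was inserted. It replicates in E. coli from a high-copy ColE1/pUC-type origin and also carries an f1 origin. A single NeoR/KanR gene (Tn5 aminoglycoside phosphotransferase) sits behind both a bacterial bla promoter and the SV40 early promoter, with an HSV TK polyadenylation signal. It therefore gives kanamycin resistance in bacteria and G418 selection in mammalian cells.

The 3.2 kb insert, cloned between XhoI and SalI, is a bicistronic cassette driven by the CMV immediate-early enhancer and promoter. The first open reading frame encodes dmBACCS2VL, a modified Drosophila blue light-activated Ca2+ channel switch. The feature table shows it as a tandem repeat of two units, each made of a flavin-binding photosensory domain followed by a fragment of Drosophila Stim. The annotation software labels the photosensory domains as miniSOG. However, the catalogue lists oat (Avena sativa) as a source species, so these hits probably reflect a related oat-derived light-sensing domain rather than miniSOG itself. An EMCV IRES then allows translation of Drosophila Orai, the Ca2+ channel subunit that Stim regulates, from the same transcript. The WPRE and SV40 poly(A) signal downstream enhance and terminate expression.

Co-expressing the switch and its cognate channel is intended to let blue light trigger intracellular Ca2+ signals in mammalian cells. The depositor notes that the VL variant is a slow-recovery kinetic mutant of dmBACCS2.
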