Addgene plasmid #67629: dmBACCS2VL-IRES-dOrai
Purpose: Mammalian expression of dmBACCS2VL, a modified Drosophila melanogaster blue light-activated Ca2+ channel switch, and dOrai
Depositing lab: Takao Nakata. Depositing organization: Institute of Science Tokyo. Publication: Light generation of intracellular Ca(2+) signals by a genetically encoded protein BACCS. Ishii T, Sato K, Kakumoto T, Miura S, Touhara K, Takeuchi S, Nakata T. Nat Commun. 2015 Aug 18;6:8021. doi: 10.1038/ncomms9021. PubMed 26282514.
Backbone
  Vector backbone: pWPRE/C1 (modified pEGFP-C1)
  Backbone manufacturer: Modified from Clontech
  Backbone size w/o insert (bp): 4581
  Total vector size (bp): 7812
  Modifications to backbone: The woodchuck hepatitis virus posttranscriptional regulatory element (WPRE) was inserted into the BamHI site of pEGFP-C1, and EGFP was removed.
  Vector type: Mammalian Expression
  Selectable markers: Neomycin (select with G418)
Growth in bacteria
  Bacterial resistance: Kanamycin, 50 μg/mL
  Growth temperature: 37°C
  Growth strain: DH5alpha
  Copy number: High Copy
Gene/Insert
  Gene/Insert name: dmBACCS2VL-IRES-dOrai
  Species: D. melanogaster (fly); Avena sativa (oat)
  Insert size (bp): 3231
  Promoter: CMV
  Cloning method: Restriction Enzyme; 5′ cloning site XhoI (not destroyed); 3′ cloning site SalI (not destroyed)
  Sequencing primers: 5′ CMV Forward; 3′ WPRE-R
Terms and licenses: Academic/Nonprofit Terms; Industry Terms: Not Available to Industry
Depositor comments: dmBACCS2VL is a slow-recovery kinetic mutant of dmBACCS2.
How to cite: dmBACCS2VL-IRES-dOrai was a gift from Takao Nakata (Addgene plasmid # 67629 ; http://n2t.net/addgene:67629 ; RRID:Addgene_67629)
