>Addgene plasmid #67629 | dmBACCS2VL-IRES-dOrai | addgene partial sequence | sequence record 119404 | WPRE-R 5'-CATAGCGTAAAAGGAGCAACA-3'
TTTCACAAATTTTGTAATCCAGAGGTTGATTATCGATAAGCTTAGATCCCGGGCCCGCGGTACCGTCGAC
CTAGACAATGTCCCCGGATGCGCCATAGTTCATGCCATTATTTCGTATGTTATTGTGATGCTCCAAATGA
TCCTGCTCCATCTGCTCCTTGAGCATCTCCAGCTCACGGATGCCCGAGACTGTCACCTCATATTTGTGCG
ACACCAGGGAGCGATAGAAGTGAATGGCGAAGGCCATAAAGATGATCATCACCGGTATGAGGACCACACA
CGCTGACCAAGCCGCCGGCGGACTTAGGTCATAGAATTTCACCCAGCACAGGATGGCTATCTCCAGTAGA
AAGAGTATGAGTCCCAGCAGCGTGGAGAATGCCCACGCCGTTTCAATGTACCAATGGAGACGCTCGTGTG
GCGATTCGTGGACCAGGGAAATACTATGCAAATTACACACCGTCTCAATATTTGGCAGGATACAGGTGCT
GATCATCAGGGCCAGCATGTGCACCGCCACCAGGAGGGTGGTGCAGATGGCGAAGGCTATCAGCATGCCC
GGTGGTACATTCGTATCGTGATCCAGTTGCACCTCCACCATCGCCACCATGGCGAATCCGGAGAGCAGGG
CGGACGTCTTGCTGGATGCCTTTAGCTTGGCCCGACTAAGCTGGAGCTTCCGCCAGGACAGGTAGGTGGG
CGAGTGGAGATCCTCGCCGGATTGCGACATGCTGCTGCTGGCGGTGCGATGGTGTCCGCGCGGCTTCGCC
TGGTTCTGTGAGGAAGGGGGCGGGGGCGGCGGGAACTGCAGCAGCGAGTTGCTGATGCTGGTGCGCTGGA
AACCTGCGCTGTTGTTGCTGTTGCTGCCGCTACCCGTGGGACTGTTGCTGTGGTGCTGTGGATGCGGATG
CGGATGTGCGTGCAGCGGGAACTGCTGCTGGAACTGATGACCGGTGGCCACTGAAGTGGCGGCTGCAACG
GCGGCGGCCAC
