>Addgene plasmid #67629 | dmBACCS2VL-IRES-dOrai | addgene partial sequence | sequence record 119405 | CMV-F 5'-CGCAAATGGGCGGTAGGCGTG-3'
GAGCTGGTTTAGTGAACCGTCAGATCCGCTAGCCTCGAGGCCACCATGGGACCGGTCGGAGGAAGCGGTG
GATCTTTGGCTACTACACTTGAACGTATTGAGAAGAACTTTCTCATTACTGACCCAAGATTGCCAGATAA
TCCCATTATATTCGCGTCCGATAGTTTCTTGCAGTTGACAGAATATAGCCGTGAAGAAATTTTGGGAAGA
AACTGCAGGTTTCTACAAGGTCCTGAAACTGATCGCGCGACAGTGAGAAAAATTAGAGATGCCATAGATA
ACCAAACAGAGGTCACTGTTCAGCTGATTAATTATACAAAGAGTGGTAAAAAGTTCTGGAACCTCTTTCA
CTTGCAGCCTATGCGAGATCAGAAGGGAGATGTCCAGTACTTTATTGGGGTTCAGTTGGATGGAACTGAG
CATGTCCGAGATGCTGCCGAGAGAGAGGGAGTCATGCTGATTAAGAAAACTGCAGAAAATCTGCAATCAT
GGCTTCAATACACATATGAACTAGAAAGTAAGAATCATCAGAAGAAGCGCACGTCGGCTGAGAAGCAGCT
ACAGTCGGCCAGAGAGGCTTGTGAGAAATTGCGTAAGAAACGGTCAAGTTTGGTGGGTGCGTTCGTTTCC
ACGCACGGAAAGAGTATTGATGATGTGGATCGGTCGATTGTTGAGGCACGGAATGCCCTCGGAGATGTAA
CAAACGAGCTGCAAGAACGACTGCATCGCTGGAAGCAAATCGAGACGTGCCTTGGCTTAAACATTGTGAA
CAACAATGGTCTGCCCGGAGGATCCGGAGGAAGTGGAGGAGGTATCCTGCAGTCTCGGGGTGGCAGTGGT
GGTTCAGGCGGTTCTGGATCTTTGGCTACTACACTTGAACGTATTGAGAAGAACTTTCTCATTACTGACC
CAAGATTGCCAGATAATCCCATTATATTCGCGTCCGATAGTTTCTTGCAGTTGACAGAATATAGCCGTGA
AGAAATTTTGGGAAGAAACTGCAGGTTTCTACAAGGTCCTGAAACTGATCGCGCGACAGTGAGAAAAATT
AGAGATGCCATAGATAACCAAACAGAGGTCACTGTTCAGCTGATTAATTATACAAAGAGTGGTAAAAAGT
TCTGGAACCTCTTTC
