>Addgene plasmid #67629 | dmBACCS2VL-IRES-dOrai | addgene partial sequence | sequence record 120690 | IRES-F 5'-TGGCTCTCCTCAAGCGTATT-3'
CCAGAAGGTACCCCATTGTATGGGATCTGATCTGGGGCCTCGGTGCACATGCTTTACATGTGTTTAGTCG
AGGTTAAAAAAACGTCTAGGCCCCCCGAACCACGGGGACGTGGTTTTCCTTTGAAAAACACGATGATAAT
ATGTCTGTGTGGACCACGGCCAACAATTCGGGCCTAGAGACGCCAACAAAGTCGCCGATCACGTCGTCGG
TTCCGCGGGCATCGAGAAGTTCTGCGGTGATCACCACTGGAAATCACCAGCAGCACCACTTCCAGCACGT
TGTGGCCGCCGCCGTTGCAGCCGCCACTTCAGTGGCCACCGGTCATCAGTTCCAGCAGCAGTTCCCGCTG
CACGCACATCCGCATCCGCATCCACAGCACCACAGCAACAGTCCCACGGGTAGCGGCAGCAACAGCAACA
ACAGCGCAGGTTTCCAGCGCACCAGCATCAGCAACTCGCTGCTGCAGTTCCCGCCGCCCCCGCCCCCTTC
CTCACAGAACCAGGCGAAGCCGCGCGGACACCATCGCACCGCCAGCAGCAGCATGTCGCAATCCGGCGAG
GATCTCCACTCGCCCACCTACCTGTCCTGGCGGAAGCTCCAGCTTAGTCGGGCCAAGCTAAAGGCATCCA
GCAAGACGTCCGCCCTGCTCTCCGGATTCGCCATGGTGGCGATGGTGGAGGTGCAACTGGATCACGATAC
GAATGTACCACCGGGCATGCTGATAGCCTTCGCCATCTGCACCACCCTCCTGGTGGCGGTGCACATGCTG
GCCCTGATGATCAGCACCTGTATCCTGCCAAATATTGAGACGGTGTGTAATTTGCATAGTATTTCCCTGG
TCCACGAATCGCCACACGAGCGTCTCCATTGGTACATTGAAACGGCGTGGGCATTCTCCACGCTGCTGGG
ACTCATACTCTTTCTACTGGAGATAGCCATCCTGTGCTGGGTGAAATTCTATGACCTAAGTCCGCCGGCG
GCTTGGTCAGCGTGTGTGGTCCTCATACCGGTGATGATCATCTTTATGGCCTTCGCCATTCACTTCTATC
GCTCCCTGGTGTCGCACAAATATGAGGTGACAGTCTCGGGCATCCGTGAGCTGGAGATGCTCAAGGAGC
